Addgene plasmid #12744: DCT.VV.Orf56
Purpose: This plasmid was designed for screening purposes and may contain discrepancies relative to the current canonical GenBank version of the gene.
Depositing lab: Jack Bennink & Jon Yewdell. Depositing organization: National Institute of Allergy and Infectious Diseases (NIAID). Publication: Identification of poxvirus CD8+ T cell determinants to enable rational design and characterization of smallpox vaccines. Tscharke DC, Karupiah G, Zhou J, Palmore T, Irvine KR, Haeryfar SM, Williams S, Sidney J, Sette A, Bennink JR, Yewdell JW. J Exp Med. 2005 January 3; 201(1): 95–104. 10.1084/jem.20041912 PubMed 15623576.
Backbone
  Vector backbone: pcDNA 3.1D V5-His-TOPO
  Backbone manufacturer: Invitrogen
  Backbone size w/o insert (bp): 5514
  Vector type: Mammalian Expression
  Selectable markers: Neomycin (select with G418)
Growth in bacteria
  Bacterial resistance: Ampicillin, 100 μg/mL
  Growth temperature: 37°C
  Growth strain: DH5alpha
  Copy number: High Copy
Gene/Insert
  Gene/Insert name: VV.Orf56
  Species: Vaccinia Virus
  Insert size (bp): 306
  Cloning method: Restriction Enzyme; 5′ cloning site BamHI (not destroyed); 3′ cloning site BamHI (not destroyed)
  Sequencing primers: 5′ Universal T7
Terms and licenses: Academic/Nonprofit Terms; Industry Terms: Not Available to Industry
Depositor comments: Please see the Vaccinia kit page ( https://www.addgene.org/vvorf/ ) for more information. The kit page contains the supplemental VVOrfData spreadsheet, which includes important information about this plasmid. The plasmid and insert names provided here relate only to this library. The name of the ORF (if present) in VACV strain Copenhagen and the name of the ORF (if annotated) in VACV strain WR sequence can be found in VVOrfData spreadsheet. Please note that the amino acid sequence given for each ORF in the spreadsheet may contain some errors. Additionally, changes from the expected sequence may be present in these plasmids. Please see Addgene's quality control sequence and sequencing notes in the VVOrfData spreadsheet before ordering this plasmid.
How to cite: DCT.VV.Orf56 was a gift from Jack Bennink & Jon Yewdell (Addgene plasmid # 12744 ; http://n2t.net/addgene:12744 ; RRID:Addgene_12744)
