[The description below was written by a language model from this plasmid's Addgene catalogue record.]
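Description:
DCT.VV.Orf56 is a mammalian expression plasmid carrying a single vaccinia virus open reading frame, one member of a library of vaccinia ORF clones assembled for screening. It is built on the commercial pcDNA 3.1D V5-His-TOPO backbone (about 5.5 kb without insert), propagated in E. coli as a high-copy plasmid under ampicillin selection. It also carries a neomycin resistance marker that allows G418 selection of transfected mammalian cells. No feature table accompanies the record. Vectors of the pcDNA3.1 family generally drive the insert from the CMV immediate-early promoter, with an upstream T7 promoter site, which fits the listed T7 sequencing primer. The backbone name indicates optional C-terminal V5 and His tags, but the record does not state whether the ORF is in frame with them.

The insert, designated VV.Orf56, is a 306 bp vaccinia virus sequence flanked by BamHI sites that remain intact at both ends. The "Orf56" name is internal to the library and does not correspond directly to standard gene nomenclature. The equivalent ORF names in the Copenhagen and WR strains are given only in a supplementary spreadsheet associated with the kit, so the identity and function of the encoded protein cannot be stated from this record.

The associated work concerned identifying poxvirus CD8+ T cell determinants to inform smallpox vaccine design. That suggests the plasmid's role is transient expression of an individual viral ORF in mammalian cells so it can be tested for T cell recognition. The depositors caution that the clone was made for screening and may differ from the canonical gene sequence, so the insert should be checked against the available quality-control sequence data before it is relied on.
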