>Addgene plasmid #12744 | DCT.VV.Orf56 | addgene partial sequence | sequence record 19139 | T7 5'-TAATACGACTCACTATAGGG-3'
TCGGATCCAGTACCCTTCACCGAATTCCAGCTGACCACCATGATCTTTTTTAACCCAGTTAGTTTTAGAT
TGGTACGAAATATATTGTTAAACTTTGATTCTACAGTAATGTCCAAATCTAGTTGTGGAAATACTTCCAT
CAACATTGTTTCAAACTTGATAATATTATTATCTACATCTTCATACGATCCAAATTCCGGAATAGATGTA
TCACATGCTCTTGCCACCCAGATAACCAAAAAGTCACACGCTCCAGGATATACATTGTATAAAAAGCTAT
CGTTTTTTAGTAGTGTTTTTTTCTGAGTATATACGAAAGGATTAAAAATAGTATTATCAACGTAAGCAAT
TCCCGGGGATCCGAATAAAGGGTCAAGACAATTCTGCAGATATCCAGCACAGTGGCGGCCGCTCGAGTCT
AGAGGGCCCGCGGTTCGAAGGTAAGCCTATCCCTAACCCTCTCCTCGGTCTCGATTCTACGCGTACCGGT
CATCATCACCATCACCATTGAGTTTAAACCCGCTGATCAGCCTCGACTGTGCCTTCTAGTTGCCAGCCAT
CTGTTGTTTGCCCCTCCCCCGTGCCTTCCTTGACCCTGGAAGGTGCCACTCCCACTGTCCTTTCCTAATA
AAATGAGGAAATTGCATCGCATTGTCTGAGTAGGTGTCATTCTATTCTGGGGGGTGGGGTGGGGCAGGAC
AGCAAGGGGGAGGATTGGGAAGACAATAGCAGGCATGCTGGGGATGCGGTGGGCTCTATGGGCTCTGAGG
CGGAAAGAACAGCTGGGGCTCTAGGGGGTA
